>Addgene plasmid #199341 | p3E_afp_UTR | addgene full sequence | sequence record 391306 | Addgene NGS Result
CTTTCCTGCGTTATCCCCTGATTCTGTGGATAACCGTATTACCGCCTTTGAGTGAGCTGATACCGCTCGC
CGCAGCCGAACGACCGAGCGCAGCGAGTCAGTGAGCGAGGAAGCGGAAGAGCGCCCAATACGCAAACCGC
CTCTCCCCGCGCGTTGGCCGATTCATTAATGCAGCTGGCACGACAGGTTTCCCGACTGGAAAGCGGGCAG
TGAGCGCAACGCAATTAATACGCGTACCGCTAGCCAGGAAGAGTTTGTAGAAACGCAAAAAGGCCATCCG
TCAGGATGGCCTTCTGCTTAGTTTGATGCCTGGCAGTTTATGGCGGGCGTCCTGCCCGCCACCCTCCGGG
CCGTTGCTTCACAACGTTCAAATCCGCTCCCGGCGGATTTGTCCTACTCAGGAGAGCGTTCACCGACAAA
CAACAGATAAAACGAAAGGCCCAGTCTTCCGACTGAGCCTTTCGTTTTATTTGATGCCTGGCAGTTCCCT
ACTCTCGCGTTAACGCTAGCATGGATGTTTTCCCAGTCACGACGTTGTAAAACGACGGCCAGTCTTAAGC
TCGGGCCCTGCAGCTCTAGAGCTCGAATTCTACAGGTCACTAATACCATCTAAGTAGTTGGTTCATAGTG
ACTGCATATGTTGTGTTTTACAGTATTATGTAGTCTGTTTTTTATGCAAAATCTAATTTAATATATTGAT
ATTTATATCATTTTACGTTTCTCGTTCAACTTTCTTGTACAAAGTGGCTATTAAGTCTCAGCCACCGTTA
ACTGAACATGTCAAAACCTGTGGAGACTGTTGAGATTTGATGTTCTGAAAAGATAAAGCCTATAAATAAA
ATGTTGCCCAAATTTCCTGCCTGATGTTTTTCTTTGTCTTTGCTACATGGCTTTGCTGCTCGGATCGGCT
CACTCTGTGTATGCCACGTTCACTTTGTACTCTCCTTCTCACGGTAGGTTTATTATTTTTAGATGTGCAG
TTAGTTTCTGTGAAATAACACACCACACACTGATATTGTCTGTGCATTGACTTGGTGAGTGCACATTGTT
TTTGATCTTGACATATTTATATTTGATTGATCAGGTGAACTGTGTGAATCTAAAGTGCTCCATACAGATG
TTCTGCATTGAAAATATTCTCATTTTATTAGTGGAAGTGAGTGTATGCCAGCAACTTTATTATACAAAGT
TGGCATTATAAAAAAGCATTGCTTATCAATTTGTTGCAACGAACAGGTCACTATCAGTCAAAATAAAATC
ATTATTTGGAGCTCCATGGTAGCGTTAACGCGGCCGCGATATCCCCTATAGTGAGTCGTATTACATGGTC
ATAGCTGTTTCCTGGCAGCTCTGGCCCGTGTCTCAAAATCTCTGATGTTACATTGCACAAGATAAAAATA
TATCATCATGAACAATAAAACTGTCTGCTTACATAAACAGTAATACAAGGGGTGTTATGAGCCATATTCA
ACGGGAAACGTCGAGGCCGCGATTAAATTCCAACATGGATGCTGATTTATATGGGTATAAATGGGCTCGC
GATAATGTCGGGCAATCAGGTGCGACAATCTATCGCTTGTATGGGAAGCCCGATGCGCCAGAGTTGTTTC
TGAAACATGGCAAAGGTAGCGTTGCCAATGATGTTACAGATGAGATGGTCAGACTAAACTGGCTGACGGA
ATTTATGCCTCTTCCGACCATCAAGCATTTTATCCGTACTCCTGATGATGCATGGTTACTCACCACTGCG
ATCCCCGGAAAAACAGCATTCCAGGTATTAGAAGAATATCCTGATTCAGGTGAAAATATTGTTGATGCGC
TGGCAGTGTTCCTGCGCCGGTTGCATTCGATTCCTGTTTGTAATTGTCCTTTTAACAGCGATCGCGTATT
TCGTCTCGCTCAGGCGCAATCACGAATGAATAACGGTTTGGTTGATGCGAGTGATTTTGATGACGAGCGT
AATGGCTGGCCTGTTGAACAAGTCTGGAAAGAAATGCATAAACTTTTGCCATTCTCACCGGATTCAGTCG
TCACTCATGGTGATTTCTCACTTGATAACCTTATTTTTGACGAGGGGAAATTAATAGGTTGTATTGATGT
TGGACGAGTCGGAATCGCAGACCGATACCAGGATCTTGCCATCCTATGGAACTGCCTCGGTGAGTTTTCT
CCTTCATTACAGAAACGGCTTTTTCAAAAATATGGTATTGATAATCCTGATATGAATAAATTGCAGTTTC
ATTTGATGCTCGATGAGTTTTTCTAATCAGAATTGGTTAATTGGTTGTAACACTGGCAGAGCATTACGCT
GACTTGACGGGACGGCGCAAGCTCATGACCAAAATCCCTTAACGTGAGTTACGCGTCGTTCCACTGAGCG
TCAGACCCCGTAGAAAAGATCAAAGGATCTTCTTGAGATCCTTTTTTTCTGCGCGTAATCTGCTGCTTGC
AAACAAAAAAACCACCGCTACCAGCGGTGGTTTGTTTGCCGGATCAAGAGCTACCAACTCTTTTTCCGAA
GGTAACTGGCTTCAGCAGAGCGCAGATACCAAATACTGTTCTTCTAGTGTAGCCGTAGTTAGGCCACCAC
TTCAAGAACTCTGTAGCACCGCCTACATACCTCGCTCTGCTAATCCTGTTACCAGTGGCTGCTGCCAGTG
GCGATAAGTCGTGTCTTACCGGGTTGGACTCAAGACGATAGTTACCGGATAAGGCGCAGCGGTCGGGCTG
AACGGGGGGTTCGTGCACACAGCCCAGCTTGGAGCGAACGACCTACACCGAACTGAGATACCTACAGCGT
GAGCTATGAGAAAGCGCCACGCTTCCCGAAGGGAGAAAGGCGGACAGGTATCCGGTAAGCGGCAGGGTCG
GAACAGGAGAGCGCACGAGGGAGCTTCCAGGGGGAAACGCCTGGTATCTTTATAGTCCTGTCGGGTTTCG
CCACCTCTGACTTGAGCGTCGATTTTTGTGATGCTCGTCAGGGGGGCGGAGCCTATGGAAAAACGCCAGC
AACGCGGCCTTTTTACGGTTCCTGGCCTTTTGCTGGCCTTTTGCTCACATGTT
Features (pLannotate 1.2.2; 10 found; start..end, strand, type, name):
    121..213     +  CDS            lacI (fragment): lac repressor; lacI; The lac repressor binds to the lac operator to inhibit transcription in E. coli. This inhibition can be relieved by adding lactose or isopropyl-β-D-thiogalactopyranoside (IPTG).
    268..295     -  terminator     rrnB T2 terminator: transcription terminator T2 from the E. coli rrnB gene
    427..470     +  terminator     rrnB T1 terminator: Escherichia coli rrnB; transcription terminator T1 from the E. coli rrnB gene
    517..553     -  CDS            lacZα (fragment): LacZα fragment of β-galactosidase; lacZ fragment
    624..747     -  protein_bind   attR2: mutant version of attR; recombination site for the Gateway® LR reaction LR Clonase™
   1172..1192    -  protein_bind   attB3: mutant version of attB; core recombination site for the Gateway® BP reaction BP Clonase™
   1183..1268    -  protein_bind   attL1 (fragment): mutant version of attL; recombination site for the Gateway® LR reaction LR Clonase™
   1305..1323    -  promoter       T7 promoter: promoter for bacteriophage T7 RNA polymerase
   1457..2266    +  CDS            KanR: aminoglycoside phosphotransferase; aph(3')-Ia; confers resistance to kanamycin in bacteria or G418 (Geneticin®) in eukaryotes
   2413..3001    +  rep_origin     ori: high-copy-number ColE1/pMB1/pBR322/pUC origin of replication
