[The description below was written by a language model from this plasmid's Addgene catalogue record and pLannotate feature annotations shown in this document.]
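Description:
p3E_afp_UTR (also recorded as pAMS448) is a Gateway 3' entry clone built on the pDonP2R-P3 donor backbone, carrying the 3' untranslated region of the ocean pout (Macrozoarces americanus) antifreeze protein gene. It is a small bacterial plasmid of about 3.1 kb, maintained in E. coli through a high-copy ColE1/pUC-type origin and selected with kanamycin via the aph(3')-Ia KanR gene. rrnB T1 and T2 terminators sit upstream of the recombination cassette, where they insulate the insert from read-through transcription from the backbone, and a T7 promoter lies on the other flank. Short lacI and lacZα fragments are annotated as backbone remnants and are not functional genes.

The insert itself is not annotated in the feature table, but it corresponds to the roughly 400 bp gap between the two Gateway recombination sites. One side is called as attR2. The other is called as an attB3 core overlapping a partial attL-type site, which is consistent with the attL3 site expected after a BP reaction into a P2R-P3 donor; the "attL1" label is likely an automated approximation. This attR2/attL3 arrangement is what places a fragment in the third (3') position of a multisite Gateway LR assembly, downstream of a 5' promoter entry clone and a middle coding-sequence entry clone. The plasmid has no promoter or coding sequence for expression in animal cells. It simply supplies a 3' UTR for transgenes assembled into a destination vector, where such an element typically provides transcript 3'-end processing signals. The record does not state which destination vectors or host organisms it is intended for, though the associated publication concerns myelination in the central nervous system.
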