Addgene plasmid #199341: p3E_afp_UTR
Purpose: pAMS448; Gateway 3' entry clone encoding ocean pout antifreeze (afp) protein 3'UTR
Depositing lab: William Talbot. Depositing organization: Stanford University. Publication: Unmyelinated sensory neurons use Neuregulin signals to promote myelination of interneurons in the CNS. Lysko DE, Talbot WS. Cell Rep. 2022 Nov 15;41(7):111669. doi: 10.1016/j.celrep.2022.111669. PubMed 36384112.
Backbone
  Vector backbone: pDonP2R-P3
  Vector type: Gateway donor vector
Growth in bacteria
  Bacterial resistance: Kanamycin, 50 μg/mL
  Growth temperature: 37°C
  Growth strain: DH5alpha
  Copy number: Unknown
Gene/Insert
  Gene/Insert name: afp 3' UTR (alt name: ocean pout antifreeze (afp) protein 3'UTR)
  Species: Macrozoarces americanus
Terms and licenses: Academic/Nonprofit Terms; Industry Terms: Not Available to Industry
How to cite: p3E_afp_UTR was a gift from William Talbot (Addgene plasmid # 199341 ; http://n2t.net/addgene:199341 ; RRID:Addgene_199341)
